>Addgene plasmid #57279 | Dronpa-Homer1-C-18 | addgene full sequence | sequence record 468014 | Addgene NGS Result
CGTTACATAACTTACGGTAAATGGCCCGCCTGGCTGACCGCCCAACGACCCCCGCCCATTGACGTCAATA
ATGACGTATGTTCCCATAGTAACGCCAATAGGGACTTTCCATTGACGTCAATGGGTGGAGTATTTACGGT
AAACTGCCCACTTGGCAGTACATCAAGTGTATCATATGCCAAGTACGCCCCCTATTGACGTCAATGACGG
TAAATGGCCCGCCTGGCATTATGCCCAGTACATGACCTTATGGGACTTTCCTACTTGGCAGTACATCTAC
GTATTAGTCATCGCTATTACCATGGTGATGCGGTTTTGGCAGTACATCAATGGGCGTGGATAGCGGTTTG
ACTCACGGGGATTTCCAAGTCTCCACCCCATTGACGTCAATGGGAGTTTGTTTTGGCACCAAAATCAACG
GGACTTTCCAAAATGTCGTAACAACTCCGCCCCATTGACGCAAATGGGCGGTAGGCGTGTACGGTGGGAG
GTCTATATAAGCAGAGCTGGTTTAGTGAACCGTCAGATCCGCTAGCGCTACCGGTCGCCACCATGGTGAG
TGTGATTAAACCAGACATGAAGATCAAGCTGCGTATGGAAGGCGCTGTAAATGGACACCCGTTCGCGATT
GAAGGAGTTGGCCTTGGGAAGCCTTTCGAGGGAAAACAGAGTATGGACCTTAAAGTCAAAGAAGGCGGAC
CTCTGCCTTTCGCCTATGACATCTTGACAACTGTGTTCTGTTACGGCAACAGGGTATTCGCCAAATACCC
AGAAAATATAGTAGACTATTTCAAGCAGTCGTTTCCTGAGGGCTACTCTTGGGAACGAAGCATGAATTAC
GAAGACGGGGGCATTTGTAACGCGACAAACGACATAACCCTGGATGGTGACTGTTATATCTATGAAATTC
GATTTGATGGTGTGAACTTTCCTGCCAATGGTCCAGTTATGCAGAAGAGGACTGTGAAATGGGAGCCATC
CACTGAGAAATTGTATGTGCGTGATGGAGTGCTGAAGGGTGATGTTAACATGGCTCTGTCGCTTGAAGGA
GGTGGCCATTACCGATGTGACTTCAAAACTACTTATAAAGCTAAGAAGGTTGTCCAGTTGCCAGACTATC
ACTTTGTGGACCACCACATTGAGATTAAAAGCCACGACAAAGATTACAGTAATGTTAATCTGCATGAGCA
CGCCGAAGCGCATTCTGAGCTGCCGAGGCAGGCCAAGTCCGGAGGGAGCGGCAGTGGGTCCAGTGGAGGG
AGCAGTGGAAGCGGAGGGAGCGGGGAACAACCTATCTTCAGCACTCGAGCTCATGTCTTCCAGATCGACC
CAAACACAAAGAAGAACTGGGTACCCACCAGCAAGCATGCAGTTACTGTGTCTTATTTCTATGACAGCAC
AAGGAATGTGTATAGGATAATCAGTTTAGACGGCTCAAAGGCAATAATAAATAGCACCATCACTCCAAAC
ATGACATTTACTAAAACATCTCAAAAGTTTGGCCAATGGGCTGATAGCCGGGCAAACACTGTTTATGGAC
TGGGATTCTCCTCTGAGCATCATCTCTCAAAATTTGCAGAAAAGTTTCAGGAATTTAAAGAAGCTGCTCG
GCTGGCAAAGGAGAAGTCGCAGGAGAAGATGGAACTGACCAGTACCCCTTCACAGGAATCAGCAGGAGGA
GATCTTCAGTCTCCTTTAACACCAGAAAGTATCAATGGGACAGATGATGAGAGAACACCCGATGTGACAC
AGAACTCAGAGCCAAGGGCTGAGCCAGCTCAGAATGCATTGCCATTTTCACATAGTGCCGGGGATCGAAC
CCAGGGCCTCTCTCATGCTAGTTCAGCCATCAGCAAACACTGGGAGGCTGAACTAGCCACGCTCAAGGGG
AACAATGCCAAGCTCACCGCAGCGCTGCTGGAGTCCACTGCCAACGTGAAGCAGTGGAAGCAACAGCTGG
CTGCCTACCAGGAGGAGGCAGAGCGGCTGCACAAGCGGGTCACGGAGCTGGAATGTGTTAGTAGTCAAGC
AAACGCGGTGCACAGCCACAAGACAGAGCTGAGTCAGACAGTGCAGGAGCTGGAAGAGACCCTAAAAGTA
AAGGAAGAGGAAATAGAAAGATTAAAACAAGAAATTGATAACGCCAGAGAACTTCAAGAACAGAGGGACT
CTTTGACTCAGAAACTACAGGAAGTTGAGATTCGAAATAAAGACCTGGAGGGGCAGCTGTCGGAGCTGGA
GCAGCGCCTGGAGAAGAGCCAGAGCGAGCAGGACGCTTTCCGCAGTAACCTGAAGACTCTCCTAGAGATT
CTGGACGGGAAAATATTTGAACTAACAGAATTGCGGGATAATTTGGCCAAGCTACTAGAATGCAGCTAAG
GATCCACCGGATCTAGATAACTGATCATAATCAGCCATACCACATTTGTAGAGGTTTTACTTGCTTTAAA
AAACCTCCCACACCTCCCCCTGAACCTGAAACATAAAATGAATGCAATTGTTGTTGTTAACTTGTTTATT
GCAGCTTATAATGGTTACAAATAAAGCAATAGCATCACAAATTTCACAAATAAAGCATTTTTTTCACTGC
ATTCTAGTTGTGGTTTGTCCAAACTCATCAATGTATCTTAACGCGTAAATTGTAAGCGTTAATATTTTGT
TAAAATTCGCGTTAAATTTTTGTTAAATCAGCTCATTTTTTAACCAATAGGCCGAAATCGGCAAAATCCC
TTATAAATCAAAAGAATAGACCGAGATAGGGT
[37 nt withheld, positions 2763-2799]
AAAGAACGTGGACTCCAACGTCAAAGG
[49 nt withheld, positions 2827-2875]
T
[91 nt withheld, positions 2877-2967]
G
[124 nt withheld, positions 2969-3092]
CAGGTGGCACTTTTCGGGGAAATGTGCGCGGAACCCCTATTTGTTTATTTTTCTAAATACATTCAAATAT
GTATCCGCTCATGAGACAATAACCCTGATAAATGCTTCAATAATATTGAAAAAGGAAGAGTCCTGAGGCG
GAAAGAACCAGCTGTGGAATGTGTGTCAGTTAGGGTGTGGAAAGTCCCCAGGCTCCCCAGCAGGCAGAAG
TATGCAAAGCATGCATCTCAATTAGTCAGCAACCAGGTGTGGAAAGTCCCCAGGCTCCCCAGCAGGCAGA
AGTATGCAAAGCATGCATCTCAATTAGTCAGCAACCATAGTCCCGCCCCTAACTCCGCCCATCCCGCCCC
TAACTCCGCCCAGTTCCGCCCATTCTCCGCCCCATGGCTGACTAATTTTTTTTATTTATGCAGAGGCCGA
GGCCGCCTCGGCCTCTGAGCTATTCCAGAAGTAGTGAGGAGGCTTTTTTGGAGGCCTAGGCTTTTGCAAA
GATCGATCAAGAGACAGGATGAGGATCGTTTCGCATGATTGAACAAGATGGATTGCACGCAGGTTCTCCG
GCCGCTTGGGTGGAGAGGCTATTCGGCTATGACTGGGCACAACAGACAATCGGCTGCTCTGATGCCGCCG
TGTTCCGGCTGTCAGCGCAGGGGCGCCCGGTTCTTTTTGTCAAGACCGACCTGTCCGGTGCCCTGAATGA
ACTGCAAGACGAGGCAGCGCGGCTATCGTGGCTGGCCACGACGGGCGTTCCTTGCGCAGCTGTGCTCGAC
GTTGTCACTGAAGCGGGAAGGGACTGGCTGCTATTGGGCGAAGTGCCGGGGCAGGATCTCCTGTCATCTC
ACCTTGCTCCTGCCGAGAAAGTATCCATCATGGCTGATGCAATGCGGCGGCTGCATACGCTTGATCCGGC
TACCTGCCCATTCGACCACCAAGCGAAACATCGCATCGAGCGAGCACGTACTCGGATGGAAGCCGGTCTT
GTCGATCAGGATGATCTGGACGAAGAGCATCAGGGGCTCGCGCCAGCCGAACTGTTCGCCAGGCTCAAGG
CGAGCATGCCCGACGGCGAGGATCTCGTCGTGACCCATGGCGATGCCTGCTTGCCGAATATCATGGTGGA
AAATGGCCGCTTTTCTGGATTCATCGACTGTGGCCGGCTGGGTGTGGCGGACCGCTATCAGGACATAGCG
TTGGCTACCCGTGATATTGCTGAAGAGCTTGGCGGCGAATGGGCTGACCGCTTCCTCGTGCTTTACGGTA
TCGCCGCTCCCGATTCGCAGCGCATCGCCTTCTATCGCCTTCTTGACGAGTTCTTCTGAGCGGGACTCTG
GGGTTCGAAATGACCGACCAAGCGACGCCCAACCTGCCATCACGAGATTTCGATTCCACCGCCGCCTTCT
ATGAAAGGTTGGGCTTCGGAATCGTTTTCCGGGACGCCGGCTGGATGATCCTCCAGCGCGGGGATCTCAT
GCTGGAGTTCTTCGCCCACCCTAGGGGGAGGCTAACTGAAACACGGAAGGAGACAATACCGGAAGGAACC
CGCGCTATGACGGCAATAAAAAGACAGAATAAAACGCACGGTGTTGGGTCGTTTGTTCATAAACGCGGGG
TTCGGTCCCAGGGCTGGCACTCTGTCGATACCCCACCGAGACCCCATTGGGGCCAATACGCCCGCGTTTC
TTCCTTTTCCCCACCCCACCCCCCAAGTTCGGGTGAAGGCCCAGGGCTCGCAGCCAACGTCGGGGCGGCA
GGCCCTGCCATAGCCTCAGGTTACTCATATATACTTTAGATTGATTTAAAACTTCATTTTTAATTTAAAA
GGATCTAGGTGAAGATCCTTTTTGATAATCTCATGACCAAAATCCCTTAACGTGAGTTTTCGTTCCACTG
AGCGTCAGACCCCGTAGAAAAGATCAAAGGATCTTCTTGAGATCCTTTTTTTCTGCGCGTAATCTGCTGC
TTGCAAACAAAAAAACCACCGCTACCAGCGGTGGTTTGTTTGCCGGATCAAGAGCTACCAACTCTTTTTC
CGAAGGTAACTGGCTTCAGCAGAGCGCAGATACCAAATACTGTTCTTCTAGTGTAGCCGTAGTTAGGCCA
CCACTTCAAGAACTCTGTAGCACCGCCTACATACCTCGCTCTGCTAATCCTGTTACCAGTGGCTGCTGCC
AGTGGCGATAAGTCGTGTCTTACCGGGTTGGACTCAAGACGATAGTTACCGGATAAGGCGCAGCGGTCGG
GCTGAACGGGGGGTTCGTGCACACAGCCCAGCTTGGAGCGAACGACCTACACCGAACTGAGATACCTACA
GCGTGAGCTATGAGAAAGCGCCACGCTTCCCGAAGGGAGAAAGGCGGACAGGTATCCGGTAAGCGGCAGG
GTCGGAACAGGAGAGCGCACGAGGGAGCTTCCAGGGGGAAACGCCTGGTATCTTTATAGTCCTGTCGGGT
TTCGCCACCTCTGACTTGAGCGTCGATTTTTGTGATGCTCGTCAGGGGGGCGGAGCCTATGGAAAAACGC
CAGCAACGCAGCCTTTTTACGGTTCCTGGCCTTTTGCTGGCCTTTTGCTCACATGTTCTTTCCTGCGTTA
TCCCCTGATTCTGTGGATAACCGTATTACCGCCATGCATTAGTTATTAATAGTAATCAATTACGGGGTCA
TTAGTTCATAGCCCATATATGGAGTTCCG
Features (pLannotate 1.2.2; 15 found; start..end, strand, type, name):
      1..304     +  enhancer       CMV enhancer: human cytomegalovirus immediate early enhancer
    305..508     +  promoter       CMV promoter: human cytomegalovirus (CMV) immediate early promoter
    553..1228    +  CDS            Dronpa-Green1 (fragment): monomeric photoswitchable Dronpa-Green1 fluorescent protein
   1282..2376    +  CDS            Homer1: HOME1_RAT - Also known as Homer, Vesl. Experimental evidence at protein level: Swiss-Prot protein existence level 1. Postsynaptic density scaffolding protein. Binds and cross- links cytoplasmic regions of GRM1, GRM5, ITPR1, DNM3, RYR1, RYR2, SHANK1 and SHANK3. By physically linking GRM1 and GRM5 with ER- associated ITPR1 receptors, it aids the coupling of surface receptors to intracellular calcium release. May also couple GRM1 to PI3 kinase through its interaction with AGAP2. Differentially regulates the functions of the calcium activated channel ryanodine receptors RYR1 and RYR2. Isoform 1 de
   2402..2486    +  CDS            large T antigen (fragment): large T antigen from SV40 (simian virus 40)
   2509..2630    +  polyA_signal   SV40 poly(A) signal: SV40 polyadenylation signal
   2664..3092    -  rep_origin     f1 ori (sequence partly withheld): f1 bacteriophage origin of replication; arrow indicates direction of (+) strand synthesis
   3119..3223    +  promoter       AmpR promoter: bla
   3225..3582    +  promoter       SV40 promoter: SV40 enhancer and early promoter
   3617..4411    +  CDS            NeoR/KanR: aminoglycoside phosphotransferase from Tn5; aph(3')-II (or nptII); confers resistance to neomycin, kanamycin, and G418 (Geneticin®)
   4432..4584    +  CDS            ble (fragment): BLE_KLEPN - Experimental evidence at protein level: Swiss-Prot protein existence level 1. Binding protein with a strong affinity to the bleomycin family of antibiotics. Binds to CL990; an antimitotic-antibiotic compound. From Klebsiella pneumoniae.
   4643..4690    +  polyA_signal   HSV TK poly(A) signal: herpes simplex virus thymidine kinase polyadenylation signal (Cole and Stacy, 1985)
   4781..4797    -  polyA_signal   bGH poly(A) signal (fragment): bovine growth hormone polyadenylation signal
   5019..5607    +  rep_origin     ori: high-copy-number ColE1/pMB1/pBR322/pUC origin of replication
   5722..5781    +  enhancer       CMV enhancer (fragment): human cytomegalovirus immediate early enhancer
