[The description below was written by a language model from this plasmid's Addgene catalogue record and pLannotate feature annotations shown in this document.]
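Description:
Dronpa-Homer1-C-18 is a mammalian expression plasmid built on the Dronpa-C1 backbone, a C1-style fusion vector in which the fluorescent protein sits upstream of the cloning site. It replicates in E. coli from a high-copy ColE1/pUC-type origin and also carries an f1 phage origin. A single NeoR/KanR (Tn5 aminoglycoside phosphotransferase) cassette provides both selections: a bacterial bla-type promoter drives it for kanamycin resistance in bacteria, and the adjacent SV40 enhancer/early promoter drives it in mammalian cells for G418 selection, with an HSV TK polyadenylation signal terminating the transcript. The short large T antigen, ble and bGH poly(A) fragments in the annotation appear to be partial matches to backbone remnants rather than functional elements. The sequenced record is 5,781 nt.

The payload is a fusion of Dronpa, a monomeric photoswitchable green fluorescent protein (recorded excitation 503 nm, emission 518 nm), to the N terminus of rat Homer1. The human CMV immediate early enhancer and promoter drive the fusion, and an SV40 polyadenylation signal follows it. The feature table shows a short gap between the Dronpa and Homer1 coding regions, consistent with a linker; the "18" in the name may refer to its length, though the record does not say so. Homer1 is a postsynaptic density scaffolding protein that binds and cross-links metabotropic glutamate receptors, IP3 and ryanodine receptors, and Shank proteins. The record lists the construct as a localization marker of the "membrane adaptor" class. It is therefore suited to imaging Homer1 distribution in transfected mammalian cells, and Dronpa's reversible photoswitching makes such fusions useful for tracking or super-resolution approaches.
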