Addgene plasmid #57279: Dronpa-Homer1-C-18
Purpose: Localization: Membrane Adaptor, Excitation: 503, Emission: 518
Depositing lab: Michael Davidson. Depositing organization: Florida State University, Tallahassee.
Backbone
  Vector backbone: Dronpa-C1
  Backbone size w/o insert (bp): 4750
  Vector type: Mammalian Expression
  Selectable markers: Neomycin (select with G418)
Growth in bacteria
  Bacterial resistance: Kanamycin, 50 μg/mL
  Growth temperature: 37°C
  Growth strain: DH5alpha
  Copy number: High Copy
Gene/Insert
  Gene/Insert name: Homer1 (alt name: NM_031707.1)
  Species: R. norvegicus (rat)
  Entrez Gene: Homer1 (a.k.a. HOMER1F, Vesl-1)
  Promoter: CMV
  Tag / fusion protein: Dronpa (N terminal on backbone)
  Cloning method: Unknown
  Sequencing primers: 5′ CMV-F; 3′ SV40pA-R
Terms and licenses: Academic/Nonprofit Terms; Industry Terms
Depositor comments: . Excitation = 503; Emission = 518
How to cite: Dronpa-Homer1-C-18 was a gift from Michael Davidson (Addgene plasmid # 57279 ; http://n2t.net/addgene:57279 ; RRID:Addgene_57279)
