>Addgene plasmid #57279 | Dronpa-Homer1-C-18 | depositor partial sequence | sequence record 88417 | insert sequence
AGCGCTACCGGTCGCCACCATGGTGAGTGTGATTAAACCAGACATGAAGATCAAGCTGCGTATGGAAGGC
GCTGTAAATGGACACCCGTTCGCGATTGAAGGAGTTGGCCTTGGGAAGCCTTTCGAGGGAAAACAGAGTA
TGGACCTTAAAGTCAAAGAAGGCGGACCTCTGCCTTTCGCCTATGACATCTTGACAACTGTGTTCTGTTA
CGGCAACAGGGTATTCGCCAAATACCCAGAAAATATAGTAGACTATTTCAAGCAGTCGTTTCCTGAGGGC
TACTCTTGGGAACGAAGCATGAATTACGAAGACGGGGGCATTTGTAACGCGACAAACGACATAACCCTGG
ATGGTGACTGTTATATCTATGAAATTCGATTTGATGGTGTGAACTTTCCTGCCAATGGTCCAGTTATGCA
GAAGAGGACTGTGAAATGGGAGCCATCCACTGAGAAATTGTATGTGCGTGATGGAGTGCTGAAGGGTGAT
GTTAACATGGCTCTGTCGCTTGAAGGAGGTGGCCATTACCGATGTGACTTCAAAACTACTTATAAAGCTA
AGAAGGTTGTCCAGTTGCCAGACTATCACTTTGTGGACCACCACATTGAGATTAAAAGCCACGACAAAGA
TTACAGTAATGTTAATCTGCATGAGCACGCCGAAGCGCATTCTGAGCTGCCGAGGCAGGCCAAGTCCGGA
GGGAGCGGCAGTGGGTCCAGTGGAGGGAGCAGTGGAAGCGGAGGGAGCGGGGAACAACCTATCTTCAGCA
CTCGAGCTCATGTCTTCCAGATCGACCCAAACACAAAGAAGAACTGGGTACCCACCAGCAAGCATGCAGT
TACTGTGTCTTATTTCTATGACAGCACAAGGAATGTGTATAGGATAATCAGTTTAGACGGCTCAAAGGCA
ATAATAAATAGCACCATCACTCCAAACATGACATTTACTAAAACATCTCAAAAGTTTGGCCAATGGGCTG
ATAGCCGGGCAAACACTGTTTATGGACTGGGATTCTCCTCTGAGCATCATCTCTCAAAATTTGCAGAAAA
GTTTCAGGAATTTAAAGAAGCTGCTCGGCTGGCAAAGGAGAAGTCGCAGGAGAAGATGGAACTGACCAGT
ACCCCTTCACAGGAATCAGCAGGAGGAGATCTTCAGTCTCCTTTAACACCAGAAAGTATCAATGGGACAG
ATGATGAGAGAACACCCGATGTGACACAGAACTCAGAGCCAAGGGCTGAGCCAGCTCAGAATGCATTGCC
ATTTTCACATAGTGCCGGGGATCGAACCCAGGGCCTCTCTCATGCTAGTTCAGCCATCAGCAAACACTGG
GAGGCTGAACTAGCCACGCTCAAGGGGAACAATGCCAAGCTCACCGCAGCGCTGCTGGAGTCCACTGCCA
ACGTGAAGCAGTGGAAGCAACAGCTGGCTGCCTACCAGGAGGAGGCAGAGCGGCTGCACAAGCGGGTCAC
GGAGCTGGAATGTGTTAGTAGTCAAGCAAACGCGGTGCACAGCCACAAGACAGAGCTGAGTCAGACAGTG
CAGGAGCTGGAAGAGACCCTAAAAGTAAAGGAAGAGGAAATAGAAAGATTAAAACAAGAAATTGATAACG
CCAGAGAACTTCAAGAACAGAGGGACTCTTTGACTCAGAAACTACAGGAAGTTGAGATTCGAAATAAAGA
CCTGGAGGGGCAGCTGTCGGAGCTGGAGCAGCGCCTGGAGAAGAGCCAGAGCGAGCAGGACGCTTTCCGC
AGTAACCTGAAGACTCTCCTAGAGATTCTGGACGGGAAAATATTTGAACTAACAGAATTGCGGGATAATT
TGGCCAAGCTACTAGAATGCAGCTAAGGATCCACCGGATCTAGATAACTGATCATAATCAGCCATA
